>Addgene plasmid #169202 | hp-75%GC-40bp | addgene full sequence | sequence record 334821 | Addgene NGS Result
CATGTCAATAATCGGCTGTCTTTCCTTATCATTCCTTCTAAATCCTCAAATGTATTATCTATTGACGGCT
CTAATCTATTAGTTGTTAGTGCTCCTAAAGATATTTTAGATAACCTTCCTCAATTCCTTTCA
[35 nt withheld, positions 133-167]
GGGTTTGATATTT
[32 nt withheld, positions 181-212]
ATTTGCTGCTGGCTCTCAGCGTGGCACTGTTGCAGGC
[41 nt withheld, positions 250-290]
TGGTGGTTCGTTCGGTATTTTTAAT
[68 nt withheld, positions 316-383]
A
[35 nt withheld, positions 385-419]
C
[38 nt withheld, positions 421-458]
G
[38 nt withheld, positions 460-497]
GATTGAGCGTCAAAATGTAGGTATTTCCATGAGCGTTTTTCCT
[38 nt withheld, positions 541-578]
C
[68 nt withheld, positions 580-647]
T
[309 nt withheld, positions 649-957]
C
[141 nt withheld, positions 959-1099]
CCTTTGACGTTGGAGTCCACGTTCTTT
[37 nt withheld, positions 1127-1163]
ACCCTATCTCGGGCTATTCTTTTGATTTATAAGGGATTTTGCCGATTTCGGAACCACCATCAAACAGGAT
TTTCGCCTGCTGGGGCAAACCAGCGTGGACCGCTTGCTGCAACTCTCTCAGCGGGCACGGCCAGGCTCCC
GCCCTCAGCATTTGCGACCGACGGAGCCTCCGTGGGACGGAGCGTGCCATTTTTATGGCACGCTCCGTCC
CACGGAGGCTCCGTCGGTCGCTTTGCTGTCTAGAGGATCCGACTATCGACCTCAGCGCTTTAATGCGGTA
GTTTATCACAGTTAAATTGCTAACGCAGTCAGGCACCGTGTATGAAATCTAACAATGCGCTCATCGTCAT
CCTCGGCACCGTCACCCTGGATGCTGTAGGCATAGGCTTGGTTATGCCGGTACTGCCGGGCCTCTTGCGG
GATATCGTCCATTCCGACAGCATCGCCAGTCACTATGGCGTGCTGCTAGCGCTATATGCGTTGATGCAAT
TTCTATGCGCACCCGTTCTCGGAGCACTGTCCGACCGCTTTGGCCGCCGCCCAGTCCTGCTCGCTTCGCT
ACTTGGAGCCACTATCGACTACGCGATCATGGCGACCACACCCGTCCTGTGGATCCTCTACGCCGGACGC
ATCGTGGCCGGCATCACCGGCGCCACAGGTGCGGTTGCTGGCGCCTATATCGCCGACATCACCGATGGGG
AAGATCGGGCTCGCCACTTCGGGCTCATGAGCGCTTGTTTCGGCGTGGGTATGGTGGCAGGCCCCGTGGC
CGGGGGACTGTTGGGCGCCATCTCCTTGCATGCACCATTCCTTGCGGCGGCGGTGCTCAACGGCCTCAAC
CTACTACTGGGCTGCTTCCTAATGCAGGAGTCGCATAAGGGAGAGCGTCGACCGATGCCCTTGAGAGCCT
TCAACCCAGTCAGCTCCTTCCGGTGGGCGCGGGGCATGACTATCGTCGCCGCACTTATGACTGTCTTCTT
TATCATGCAACTCGTAGGACAGGTGCCGGCAGCGCTCTGGGTCATTTTCGGCGAGGACCGCTTTCGCTGG
AGCGCGACGATGATCGGCCTGTCGCTTGCGGTATTCGGAATCTTGCACGCCCTCGCTCAAGCCTTCGTCA
CTGGTCCCGCCACCAAACGTTTCGGCGAGAAGCAGGCCATTATCGCCGGCATGGCGGCCGACGCGCTGGG
CTACGTCTTGCTGGCGTTCGCGACGCGAGGCTGGATGGCCTTCCCCATTATGATTCTTCTCGCTTCCGGC
GGCATCGGGATGCCCGCGTTGCAGGCCATGCTGTCCAGGCAGGTAGATGACGACCATCAGGGACAGCTTC
AAGGATCGCTCGCGGCTCTTACCAGCCTAACTTCGATCATTGGACCGCTGATCGTCACGGCGATTTATGC
CGCCTCGGCGAGCACATGGAACGGGTTGGCATGGATTGTAGGCGCCGCCCTATACCTTGTCTGCCTCCCC
GCGTTGCGTCGCGGTGCATGGAGCCGGGCCACCTCGACCTGAATGGAAGCCGGCGGCACCTCGCTAACGG
ATTCACCACTCCAAGAATTGGAGCCAATCAATTCTTGCGGAGAACTGTGAATGCGCAAACCAACCCTTGG
CAGAACATATCCATCGCGTCCGCCATCTCCAGCAGCCGCACGCGGCGCATCTCGGGCAGCGTTGGGTCCT
GGCCACGGGTGCGCATGATCGTGCTCCTGTCGTTGAGGACCCGGCTAGGCTGGCGGGGTTGCCTTACTGG
TTAGCAGAATGAATCACCGATACGCGAGCGAACGTGAAGCGACTGCAAGGGCGAATTCGCGGCCGCTAAA
TTCAATTCGCCCTATAGTGAGTCGTATTACAATTCACTGGCCGTCGTTTTACAACGTCGTGACTGGGAAA
ACCCTGGCGTTACCCAACTTAATCGCCTTGCAGCACATCCCCCTTTCGCCAGCTGGCGTAATAGCGAAGA
GGCCCGCACCGATCGCCCTTCCCAACAGTTGCGCAGCCTATACGTACGGCAGTTTAAGGTTTACACCTAT
AAAAGAGAGAGCCGTTATCGTCTGTTTGTGGATGTACAGAGTGATATTATTGACACGCCGGGGCGACGGA
TGGTGATCCCCCTGGCCAGTGCACGTCTGCTGTCAGATAAAGTCTCCCGTGAACTTTACCCGGTGGTGCA
TATCGGGGATGAAAGCTGGCGCATGATGACCACCGATATGGCCAGTGTGCCGGTCTCCGTTATCGGGGAA
GAAGTGGCTGATCTCAGCCACCGCGAAAATGACATCAAAAACGCCATTAACCTGATGTTCTGGGGAATAT
AAATGTCAGGCATGAGATTATCAAAAAGGATCTTCACCTAGATCCTTTTCACGTAGAAAGCCAGTCCGCA
GAAACGGTGCTGACCCCGGATGAATGTCAGCTACTGGGCTATCTGGACAAGGGAAAACGCAAGCGCAAAG
AGAAAGCAGGTAGCTTGCAGTGGGCTTACATGGCGATAGCTAGACTGGGCGGTTTTATGGACAGCAAGCG
AACCGGAATTGCCAGCTGGGGCGCCCTCTGGTAAGGTTGGGAAGCCCTGCAAAGTAAACTGGATGGCTTT
CTTGCCGCCAAGGATCTGATGGCGCAGGGGATCAAGCTCTGATCAAGAGACAGGATGAGGATCGTTTCGC
ATGATTGAACAAGATGGATTGCACGCAGGTTCTCCGGCCGCTTGGGTGGAGAGGCTATTCGGCTATGACT
GGGCACAACAGACAATCGGCTGCTCTGATGCCGCCGTGTTCCGGCTGTCAGCGCAGGGGCGCCCGGTTCT
TTTTGTCAAGACCGACCTGTCCGGTGCCCTGAATGAACTGCAAGACGAGGCAGCGCGGCTATCGTGGCTG
GCCACGACGGGCGTTCCTTGCGCAGCTGTGCTCGACGTTGTCACTGAAGCGGGAAGGGACTGGCTGCTAT
TGGGCGAAGTGCCGGGGCAGGATCTCCTGTCATCTCACCTTGCTCCTGCCGAGAAAGTATCCATCATGGC
TGATGCAATGCGGCGGCTGCATACGCTTGATCCGGCTACCTGCCCATTCGACCACCAAGCGAAACATCGC
ATCGAGCGAGCACGTACTCGGATGGAAGCCGGTCTTGTCGATCAGGATGATCTGGACGAAGAGCATCAGG
GGCTCGCGCCAGCCGAACTGTTCGCCAGGCTCAAGGCGAGCATGCCCGACGGCGAGGATCTCGTCGTGAC
CCATGGCGATGCCTGCTTGCCGAATATCATGGTGGAAAATGGCCGCTTTTCTGGATTCATCGACTGTGGC
CGGCTGGGTGTGGCGGACCGCTATCAGGACATAGCGTTGGCTACCCGTGATATTGCTGAAGAGCTTGGCG
GCGAATGGGCTGACCGCTTCCTCGTGCTTTACGGTATCGCCGCTCCCGATTCGCAGCGCATCGCCTTCTA
TCGCCTTCTTGACGAGTTCTTCTGAATTATTAACGCTTACAATTTCCTGATGCGGTATTTTCTCCTTACG
CATCTGTGCGGTATTTCACACCGCATCAGGTGGCACTTTTCGGGGAAATGTGCGCGGAACCCCTATTTGT
TTATTTTTCTAAATACATTCAAATATGTATCCGCTCATGAGATTATCAAAAAGGATCTTCACCTAGATCC
TTTTAAATTAAAAATGAAGTTTTAAATCAATCTAAAGTATATATGAGTAAACTTGGTCTGACAGTTACCA
ATGCTTAATCAGTGAGGCACCTATCTCAGCGATCTGTCTATTTCGTTCATCCATAGTTGCCTGACTCCCC
GTCGTGTAGATAACTACGATACGGGAGGGCTTACCATCTGGCCCCAGTGCTGCAATGATACCGCGAGACC
CACGCTCACCGGCTCCAGATTTATCAGCAATAAACCAGCCAGCCGGAAGGGCCGAGCGCAGAAGTGGTCC
TGCAACTTTATCCGCCTCCATCCAGTCTATTAATTGTTGCCGGGAAGCTAGAGTAAGTAGTTCGCCAGTT
AATAGTTTGCGCAACGTTGTTGCCATTGCTACAGGCATCGTGGTGTCACGCTCGTCGTTTGGTATGGCTT
CATTCAGCTCCGGTTCCCAACGATCAAGGCGAGTTACATGATCCCCCATGTTGTGCAAAAAAGCGGTTAG
CTCCTTCGGTCCTCCGATCGTTGTCAGAAGTAAGTTGGCCGCAGTGTTATCACTCATGGTTATGGCAGCA
CTGCATAATTCTCTTACTGTCATGCCATCCGTAAGATGCTTTTCTGTGACTGGTGAGTACTCAACCAAGT
CATTCTGAGAATAGTGTATGCGGCGACCGAGTTGCTCTTGCCCGGCGTCAATACGGGATAATACCGCGCC
ACATAGCAGAACTTTAAAAGTGCTCATCATTGGAAAACGTTCTTCGGGGCGAAAACTCTCAAGGATCTTA
CCGCTGTTGAGATCCAGTTCGATGTAACCCACTCGTGCACCCAACTGATCTTCAGCATCTTTTACTTTCA
CCAGCGTTTCTGGGTGAGCAAAAACAGGAAGGCAAAATGCCGCAAAAAAGGGAATAAGGGCGACACGGAA
ATGTTGAATACTCATACTCTTCCTTTTTCAATATTATTGAAGCATTTATCAGGGTTATTGTCTCATGACC
AAAATCCCTTAACGTGAGTTTTCGTTCCACTGAGCGTCAGACCCCGTAGAAAAGATCAAAGGATCTTCTT
GAGATCCTTTTTTTCTGCGCGTAATCTGCTGCTTGCAAACAAAAAAACCACCGCTACCAGCGGTGGTTTG
TTTGCCGGATCAAGAGCTACCAACTCTTTTTCCGAAGGTAACTGGCTTCAGCAGAGCGCAGATACCAAAT
ACTGTTCTTCTAGTGTAGCCGTAGTTAGGCCACCACTTCAAGAACTCTGTAGCACCGCCTACATACCTCG
CTCTGCTAATCCTGTTACCAGTGGCTGCTGCCAGTGGCGATAAGTCGTGTCTTACCGGGTTGGACTCAAG
ACGATAGTTACCGGATAAGGCGCAGCGGTCGGGCTGAACGGGGGGTTCGTGCACACAGCCCAGCTTGGAG
CGAACGACCTACACCGAACTGAGATACCTACAGCGTGAGCTATGAGAAAGCGCCACGCTTCCCGAAGGGA
GAAAGGCGGACAGGTATCCGGTAAGCGGCAGGGTCGGAACAGGAGAGCGCACGAGGGAGCTTCCAGGGGG
AAACGCCTGGTATCTTTATAGTCCTGTCGGGTTTCGCCACCTCTGACTTGAGCGTCGATTTTTGTGATGC
TCGTCAGGGGGGCGGAGCCTATGGAAAAACGCCAGCAACGCGGCCTTTTTACGGTTCCTGGCCTTTTGCT
GGCCTTTTGCTCACATGTTCTTTCCTGCGTTATCCCCTGATTCTGTGGATAACCGTATTACCGCCTTTGA
GTGAGCTGATACCGCTCGCCGCAGCCGAACGACCGAGCGCAGCGAGTCAGTGAGCGAGGAAGCGGAAGAG
CGCCCAATACGCAAACCGCCTCTCCCCGCGCGTTGGCCGATTCATTAATGCAGCTGGCACGACAGGTTTC
CCGACTGGAAAGCGGGCAGTGAGCGCAACGCAATTAATGTGAGTTAGCTCACTCATTAGGCACCCCAGGC
TTTACACTTTATGCTTCCGGCTCGTATGTTGTGTGGAATTGTGAGCGGATAACAATTTCACACAGGAAAC
AGCTATGACCATGATTACGCCAAGCTCAGAATTAACCCTCACTAAAGGGACTAGTCCTGCAGGTTTAAAC
GAATTCGCCCTT
Features (pLannotate 1.2.2; 19 found; start..end, strand, type, name):
     35..846     +  CDS            M13 gene IV (fragment) (sequence partly withheld): pIV; IV; phage assembly
    834..1214    +  rep_origin     M13 ori (sequence partly withheld): M13 bacteriophage origin of replication; arrow indicates direction of (+) strand synthesis
   1215..1284    +  CDS            lacI (fragment): lac repressor; lacI; The lac repressor binds to the lac operator to inhibit transcription in E. coli. This inhibition can be relieved by adding lactose or isopropyl-β-D-thiogalactopyranoside (IPTG).
   1485..2675    +  CDS            TcR: tetracycline efflux protein; tet; confers resistance to tetracycline
   2994..3012    -  promoter       T7 promoter: promoter for bacteriophage T7 RNA polymerase
   3015..3162    +  CDS            lacZα (fragment): LacZα fragment of β-galactosidase; lacZ fragment
   3172..3475    +  CDS            ccdB (fragment): CcdB, a bacterial toxin that poisons DNA gyrase; ccdB; Plasmids containing the ccdB gene cannot be propagated in standard E. coli strains.
   3523..3792    +  CDS            tnpA (fragment): TN5P_ECOLX - Also known as tnp. Experimental evidence at protein level: Swiss-Prot protein existence level 1. Mediates transposition of transposon Tn5 by a 'cut and paste' mechanism. First, the monomeric transposase binds the 19 bp inverted DNA repeats flanking the transposon. Then, dimerization of the DNA- bound transposase creates a synaptic DNA complex. After nicking of the first DNA strand, excision of the transposon proceeds through a series of intermediates. The transposase then mediates the insertion of the transposon at a new site by strand transfer. The activity of the wild- type tran
   3824..4618    +  CDS            NeoR/KanR: aminoglycoside phosphotransferase from Tn5; aph(3')-II (or nptII); confers resistance to neomycin, kanamycin, and G418 (Geneticin®)
   4639..4689    -  misc_feature   bom (fragment): basis of mobility region from pBR322
   4716..4775    +  promoter       AmpR promoter (fragment): bla
   4868..5728    -  CDS            AmpR: β-lactamase; bla; confers resistance to ampicillin, carbenicillin, and related antibiotics
   5729..5781    -  promoter       AmpR promoter (fragment): bla
   5852..6440    +  rep_origin     ori: high-copy-number ColE1/pMB1/pBR322/pUC origin of replication
   6623..6715    +  CDS            lacI (fragment): lac repressor; lacI; The lac repressor binds to the lac operator to inhibit transcription in E. coli. This inhibition can be relieved by adding lactose or isopropyl-β-D-thiogalactopyranoside (IPTG).
   6728..6749    +  protein_bind   CAP binding site: CAP binding activates transcription in the presence of cAMP. E. coli catabolite activator protein
   6764..6794    +  promoter       lac promoter: promoter for the E. coli lac operon
   6802..6818    +  protein_bind   lac operator: The lac repressor binds to the lac operator to inhibit transcription in E. coli. This inhibition can be relieved by adding lactose or isopropyl-β-D-thiogalactopyranoside (IPTG). lac repressor encoded by lacI
   6863..6881    +  promoter       T3 promoter: promoter for bacteriophage T3 RNA polymerase
