[The description below was written by a language model from this plasmid's Addgene catalogue record and pLannotate feature annotations shown in this document.]
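Description:
hp-75%GC-40bp is a bacterial cloning plasmid built on the pCR-XL-2-TOPO backbone. It carries a synthetic insert of about 2.96 kb, introduced by TOPO cloning, for a total of 6,915 nt in the sequenced record. It serves as a source of DNA for single-molecule work rather than as an expression vector. The stated purpose is a force-activating hairpin substrate for studying a 3'-to-5' helicase, developed for optical-trapping assays in which ssDNA or defined ssDNA/dsDNA structures are generated in situ under applied force. The name and insert title indicate a 40 bp hairpin with 75% GC content. The depositor notes that this intentional hairpin interferes with sequencing through the region unless the plasmid is first cut with BstXI.

The plasmid replicates at high copy from a ColE1/pUC-type origin and is selected with kanamycin through the Tn5-derived NeoR/KanR gene. A full-length β-lactamase (AmpR) gene is also annotated, although only kanamycin is listed for selection. The typical TOPO cloning region is present, with the CAP site, lac promoter and operator, and T3 and T7 promoters flanking the insertion site. The lacZα–ccdB fusion downstream is the backbone's usual counter-selection against vectors lacking an insert.

Between the T3 and T7 promoters, the annotation detects an M13 gene IV fragment, an M13 origin, a short lacI fragment and a complete tetracycline resistance gene (TcR). These probably reflect phage- and plasmid-derived sequence used as the long duplex portion of the synthetic insert, not functional modules, though the record does not state this. The hairpin itself is not annotated in the feature table.
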