Addgene plasmid #169202: hp-75%GC-40bp
Purpose: Force-activating hairpin for 3'-to-5' helicase
Depositing lab: Tom Perkins. Depositing organization: University of Colorado, Boulder. Publication: Force-Activated DNA Substrates for In Situ Generation of ssDNA and Designed ssDNA/dsDNA Structures in an Optical-Trapping Assay. Taylor AMK, Okoniewski SR, Uyetake L, Perkins TT. Methods Mol Biol. 2022;2478:273-312. doi: 10.1007/978-1-0716-2229-2_10. PubMed 36063324.
Backbone
  Vector backbone: pCR-XL-2-TOPO
  Backbone size w/o insert (bp): 3956
  Vector type: Unspecified
Growth in bacteria
  Bacterial resistance: Kanamycin, 50 μg/mL
  Growth temperature: 37°C
  Growth strain: DH5alpha
  Copy number: High Copy
Gene/Insert
  Gene/Insert name: 75%GC-40bp-hairpin
  Species: Synthetic
  Insert size (bp): 2959
  Cloning method: TOPO Cloning
  Sequencing primers: 5′ GGA TAA CAA TTT CAC ACA GGA AAC AGC TAT GAC; 3′ GGT AAC GCC AGG GTT TTC CCA GTC AC
Terms and licenses: Academic/Nonprofit Terms; Industry Terms: Not Available to Industry
Depositor comments: Because this sequence contains an intentional hairpin the plasmid should be cut with BstXI when sequencing this region.
How to cite: hp-75%GC-40bp was a gift from Tom Perkins (Addgene plasmid # 169202 ; http://n2t.net/addgene:169202 ; RRID:Addgene_169202)
